>Addgene plasmid #164879 | TC1092 | addgene full sequence | sequence record 325942 | Addgene NGS Result
GACGGATCGGGAGATCTCCCGATCCCCTATGGTGCACTCTCAGTACAATCTGCTCTGATGCCGCATAGTT
AAGCCAGTATCTGCTCCCTGCTTGTGTGTTGGAGGTCGCTGAGTAGTGCGCGAGCAAAATTTAAGCTACA
ACAAGGCAAGGCTTGACCGACAATTGCATGAAGAATCTGCTTAGGGTTAGGCGTTTTGCGCTGCTTCGCG
ATGTACGGGCCAGATATACGCGTTGACATTGATTATTGACTAGTTATTAATAGTAATCAATTACGGGGTC
ATTAGTTCATAGCCCATATATGGAGTTCCGCGTTACATAACTTACGGTAAATGGCCCGCCTGGCTGACCG
CCCAACGACCCCCGCCCATTGACGTCAATAATGACGTATGTTCCCATAGTAACGCCAATAGGGACTTTCC
ATTGACGTCAATGGGTGGAGTATTTACGGTAAACTGCCCACTTGGCAGTACATCAAGTGTATCATATGCC
AAGTACGCCCCCTATTGACGTCAATGACGGTAAATGGCCCGCCTGGCATTATGCCCAGTACATGACCTTA
TGGGACTTTCCTACTTGGCAGTACATCTACGTATTAGTCATCGCTATTACCATGGTGATGCGGTTTTGGC
AGTACATCAATGGGCGTGGATAGCGGTTTGACTCACGGGGATTTCCAAGTCTCCACCCCATTGACGTCAA
TGGGAGTTTGTTTTGGCACCAAAATCAACGGGACTTTCCAAAATGTCGTAACAACTCCGCCCCATTGACG
CAAATGGGCGGTAGGCGTGTACGGTGGGAGGTCTATATAAGCAGAGCTCTCTGGCTAACTAGAGAACCCA
CTGCTTACTGGCTTATCGAAATTAATACGACTCACTATAGGGAGACCCAAGCTGGCTAGCGTTTAAACTT
AAGCTTGCCACCATGAAACGGACTGCTGACGGCAGCGAATTTGAGAGCCCCAAGAAGAAGAGGAAAGTCG
GATCCATCGAGAAGAAGAAGAGCTTCGCCAAGGGCATGGGAGTGAAGAGCACCCTGGTGTCCGGCTCTAA
GGTGTACATGACCACATTTGCTGAGGGAAGCGACGCCAGGCTGGAGAAGATCGTGGAGGGCGATAGCATC
AGATCCGTGAACGAGGGAGAGGCTTTCAGCGCCGAGATGGCTGACAAGAACGCTGGCTACAAGATCGGAA
ACGCCAAGTTTTCCCACCCAAAGGGCTACGCCGTGGTGGCTAACAACCCACTGTACACCGGACCAGTGCA
GCAGGACATGCTGGGACTGAAGGAGACACTGGAGAAGAGGTACTTCGGCGAGTCCGCCGACGGAAACGAT
AACATCTGCATCCAGGTCATCCACAACATCCTGGATATCGAGAAGATCCTGGCTGAGTACATCACAAACG
CCGCTTACGCCGTGAACAACATCTCCGGCCTGGACAAGGATATCATCGGCTTCGGAAAGTTTTCTACCGT
GTACACATACGACGAGTTCAAGGATCCAGAGCACCACCGGGCCGCTTTTAACAACAACGACAAGCTGATC
AACGCCATCAAGGCTCAGTACGACGAGTTCGATAACTTTCTGGATAACCCCAGGCTGGGCTACTTCGGAC
AGGCTTTCTTTTCTAAGGAGGGCAGAAACTACATCATCAACTACGGAAACGAGTGTTACGACATCCTGGC
CCTGCTGAGCGGACTGGCCCACTGGGTGGTGGCCAACAACGAGGAGGAGTCTCGGATCAGCCGCACCTGG
CTGTACAACCTGGACAAGAACCTGGATAACGAGTACATCTCCACACTGAACTACCTGTACGACAGGATCA
CCAACGAGCTGACAAACAGCTTCTCCAAGAACTCTGCCGCTAACGTGAACTACATCGCTGAGACCCTGGG
CATCAACCCAGCTGAGTTCGCTGAGCAGTACTTCAGATTTTCCATCATGAAGGAGCAGAAGAACCTGGGC
TTCAACATCACAAAGCTGAGAGAAGTGATGCTGGACAGAAAGGATATGTCCGAGATCAGGAAGAACCACA
AGGTGTTCGATTCTATCAGAACCAAGGTGTACACAATGATGGACTTTGTGATCTACAGGTACTACATCGA
GGAGGATGCCAAGGTGGCCGCTGCCAACAAGAGCCTGCCCGACAACGAGAAGTCTCTGAGCGAGAAGGAT
ATCTTCGTGATCAACCTGAGAGGCTCCTTTAACGACGATCAGAAGGACGCTCTGTACTACGATGAGGCCA
ACAGGATCTGGAGAAAGCTGGAGAACATCATGCACAACATCAAGGAGTTCCGGGGAAACAAGACCCGCGA
GTACAAGAAGAAGGACGCTCCAAGGCTGCCTAGGATCCTGCCTGCTGGAAGGGACGTGAGCGCCTTCAGC
AAGCTGATGTACGCCCTGACAATGTTTCTGGACGGAAAGGAGATCAACGATCTGCTGACCACACTGATCA
ACAAGTTCGACAACATCCAGTCTTTTCTGAAAGTGATGCCTCTGATCGGCGTGAACGCTAAGTTCGTGGA
GGAGTACGCCTTCTTTAAGGACAGCGCCAAGATCGCTGATGAGCTGCGGCTGATCAAGTCCTTTGCCAGG
ATGGGAGAGCCAATCGCTGACGCTAGGAGAGCTATGTACATCGATGCCATCCGGATCCTGGGAACCAACC
TGTCTTACGACGAGCTGAAGGCTCTGGCCGACACCTTCAGCCTGGATGAGAACGGCAACAAGCTGAAGAA
GGGCAAGCACGGAATGCGCAACTTCATCATCAACAACGTGATCAGCAACAAGCGGTTTCACTACCTGATC
AGATACGGCGACCCAGCTCACCTGCACGAGATCGCTAAGAACGAGGCCGTGGTGAAGTTCGTGCTGGGAC
GGATCGCCGATATCCAGAAGAAGCAGGGCCAGAACGGAAAGAACCAGATCGACCGCTACTACGAGACCTG
CATCGGCAAGGATAAGGGAAAGTCCGTGTCTGAGAAGGTGGACGCTCTGACCAAGATCATCACAGGCATG
AACTACGACCAGTTCGATAAGAAGAGATCTGTGATCGAGGACACCGGAAGGGAGAACGCCGAGAGAGAGA
AGTTTAAGAAGATCATCAGCCTGTACCTGACAGTGATCTACCACATCCTGAAGAACATCGTGAACATCAA
CGCTAGATACGTGATCGGCTTCCACTGCGTGGAGCGCGATGCCCAGCTGTACAAGGAGAAGGGATACGAC
ATCAACCTGAAGAAGCTGGAGGAGAAGGGCTTTAGCTCCGTGACCAAGCTGTGCGCTGGAATCGACGAGA
CAGCCCCCGACAAGAGGAAGGATGTGGAGAAGGAGATGGCCGAGAGAGCTAAGGAGAGCATCGACTCCCT
GGAGTCTGCTAACCCTAAGCTGTACGCCAACTACATCAAGTACTCCGATGAGAAGAAGGCCGAGGAGTTC
ACCAGGCAGATCAACAGAGAGAAGGCCAAGACCGCTCTGAACGCCTACCTGAGGAACACAAAGTGGAACG
TGATCATCCGGGAGGACCTGCTGCGCATCGATAACAAGACCTGTACACTGTTCGCTAACAAGGCTGTGGC
CCTGGAGGTGGCTCGCTACGTGCACGCCTACATCAACGACATCGCCGAGGTGAACTCCTACTTTCAGCTG
TACCACTACATCATGCAGAGGATCATCATGAACGAGAGATACGAGAAGTCTAGCGGCAAGGTGTCTGAGT
ACTTCGACGCCGTGAACGATGAGAAGAAGTACAACGATAGACTGCTGAAGCTGCTGTGCGTGCCTTTCGG
ATACTGTATCCCACGGTTTAAGAACCTGAGCATCGAGGCCCTGTTCGACCGCAACGAGGCTGCCAAGTTT
GATAAGGAGAAGAAGAAGGTGAGCGGCAACTCCGGTTCTAAGCGCACCGCCGATGGATCCGAGTTCGAAT
CCCCTAAAAAGAAAAGAAAGGTGGGATCCCAGCTGCATTTACCGCAGGTTTTAGCTGACGCTGTCTCACG
CCTGGTCCTGGGTAAGTTTGGTGACCTGACCGACAACTTCTCCTCCCCTCACGCTCGCAGAAAAGTGCTG
GCTGGAGTCGTCATGACAACAGGCACAGATGTTAAAGATGCCAAGGTGATAAGTGTTTCTACAGGAACAA
AATGTATTAATGGTGAATACATGAGTGATCGTGGCCTTGCATTAAATGACTGCCATGCAGAAATAATATC
TCGGAGATCCTTGCTCAGATTTCTTTATACACAACTTGAGCTTTACTTAAATAACAAAGATGATCAAAAA
AGATCCATCTTTCAGAAATCAGAGCGAGGGGGGTTTAGGCTGAAGGAGAATGTCCAGTTTCATCTGTACA
TCAGCACCTCTCCCTGTGGAGATGCCAGAATCTTCTCACCACATGAGCCAATCCTGGAAGAACCAGCAGA
TAGACACCCAAATCGTAAAGCAAGAGGACAGCTACGGACCAAAATAGAGTCTGGTCAGGGGACGATTCCA
GTGCGCTCCAATGCGAGCATCCAAACGTGGGACGGGGTGCTGCAAGGGGAGCGGCTGCTCACCATGTCCT
GCAGTGACAAGATTGCACGCTGGAACGTGGTGGGCATCCAGGGATCACTGCTCAGCATTTTCGTGGAGCC
CATTTACTTCTCGAGCATCATCCTGGGCAGCCTTTACCACGGGGACCACCTTTCCAGGGCCATGTACCAG
CGGATCTCCAACATAGAGGACCTGCCACCTCTCTACACCCTCAACAAGCCTTTGCTCAGTGGCATCAGCA
ATGCAGAAGCACGGCAGCCAGGGAAGGCCCCCAACTTCAGTGTCAACTGGACGGTAGGCGACTCCGCTAT
TGAGGTCATCAACGCCACGACTGGGAAGGATGAGCTGGGCCGCGCGTCCCGCCTGTGTAAGCACGCGTTG
TACTGTCGCTGGATGCGTGTGCACGGCAAGGTTCCCTCCCACTTACTACGCTCCAAGATTACCAAGCCCA
ACGTGTACCATGAGTCCAAGCTGGCGGCAAAGGAGTACCAGGCCGCCAAGGCGCGTCTGTTCACAGCCTT
CATCAAGGCGGGGCTGGGGGCCTGGGTGGAGAAGCCCACCGAGCAGGACCAGTTCTCACTCACGGGATCC
GACTACAAAGACCATGACGGTGATTATAAAGATCATGATATCGATTACAAGGATGACGATGACAAGGGAT
CCAAAAGAACTGGAAGCGGAGCTACTAACTTCAGCCTGCTGAAGCAGGCTGGAGACGTGGAGGAGAACCC
TGGACCTGTTAACATGGTGAGCAAGGGCGAGGAGGATAACATGGCCATCATCAAGGAGTTCATGCGCTTC
AAGGTGCACATGGAGGGCTCCGTGAACGGCCACGAGTTCGAGATCGAGGGCGAGGGCGAGGGCCGCCCCT
ACGAGGGCACCCAGACCGCCAAGCTGAAGGTGACCAAGGGTGGCCCCCTGCCCTTCGCCTGGGACATCCT
GTCCCCTCAGTTCATGTACGGCTCCAAGGCCTACGTGAAGCACCCCGCCGACATCCCCGACTACTTGAAG
CTGTCCTTCCCCGAGGGCTTCAAGTGGGAGCGCGTGATGAACTTCGAGGACGGCGGCGTGGTGACCGTGA
CCCAGGACTCCTCCCTGCAGGACGGCGAGTTCATCTACAAGGTGAAGCTGCGCGGCACCAACTTCCCCTC
CGACGGCCCCGTAATGCAGAAGAAGACCATGGGCTGGGAGGCCTCCTCCGAGCGGATGTACCCCGAGGAC
GGCGCCCTGAAGGGCGAGATCAAGCAGAGGCTGAAGCTGAAGGACGGCGGCCACTACGACGCTGAGGTCA
AGACCACCTACAAGGCCAAGAAGCCCGTGCAGCTGCCCGGCGCCTACAACGTCAACATCAAGTTGGACAT
CACCTCCCACAACGAGGACTACACCATCGTGGAACAGTACGAACGCGCCGAGGGCCGCCACTCCACCGGC
GGCATGGACGAGCTGTACAAGTAAGCTCGAGCCTAGAGGGCCCGTTTAAACCCGCTGATCAGCCTCGACT
GTGCCTTCTAGTTGCCAGCCATCTGTTGTTTGCCCCTCCCCCGTGCCTTCCTTGACCCTGGAAGGTGCCA
CTCCCACTGTCCTTTCCTAATAAAATGAGGAAATTGCATCGCATTGTCTGAGTAGGTGTCATTCTATTCT
GGGGGGTGGGGTGGGGCAGGACAGCAAGGGGGAGGATTGGGAAGACAATAGCAGGCATGCTGGGGATGCG
GTGGGCTCTATGGCTTCTGAGGCGGAAAGAACCAGCTGGGGCTCTAGGGGGTATCCCC
[124 nt withheld, positions 6289-6412]
C
[91 nt withheld, positions 6414-6504]
A
[49 nt withheld, positions 6506-6554]
CCTTTGACGTTGGAGTCCACGTTCTTT
[37 nt withheld, positions 6582-6618]
ACCCTATCTCGGTCTATTCTTTTGATTTATAAGGGATTTTGCCGATTTCGGCCTATTGGTTAAAAAATGA
GCTGATTTAACAAAAATTTAACGCGAATTAATTCTGTGGAATGTGTGTCAGTTAGGGTGTGGAAAGTCCC
CAGGCTCCCCAGCAGGCAGAAGTATGCAAAGCATGCATCTCAATTAGTCAGCAACCAGGTGTGGAAAGTC
CCCAGGCTCCCCAGCAGGCAGAAGTATGCAAAGCATGCATCTCAATTAGTCAGCAACCATAGTCCCGCCC
CTAACTCCGCCCATCCCGCCCCTAACTCCGCCCAGTTCCGCCCATTCTCCGCCCCATGGCTGACTAATTT
TTTTTATTTATGCAGAGGCCGAGGCCGCCTCTGCCTCTGAGCTATTCCAGAAGTAGTGAGGAGGCTTTTT
TGGAGGCCTAGGCTTTTGCAAAAAGCTCCCGGGAGCTTGTATATCCATTTTCGGATCTGATCAAGAGACA
GGATGAGGATCGTTTCGCATGATTGAACAAGATGGATTGCACGCAGGTTCTCCGGCCGCTTGGGTGGAGA
GGCTATTCGGCTATGACTGGGCACAACAGACAATCGGCTGCTCTGATGCCGCCGTGTTCCGGCTGTCAGC
GCAGGGGCGCCCGGTTCTTTTTGTCAAGACCGACCTGTCCGGTGCCCTGAATGAACTGCAGGACGAGGCA
GCGCGGCTATCGTGGCTGGCCACGACGGGCGTTCCTTGCGCAGCTGTGCTCGACGTTGTCACTGAAGCGG
GAAGGGACTGGCTGCTATTGGGCGAAGTGCCGGGGCAGGATCTCCTGTCATCTCACCTTGCTCCTGCCGA
GAAAGTATCCATCATGGCTGATGCAATGCGGCGGCTGCATACGCTTGATCCGGCTACCTGCCCATTCGAC
CACCAAGCGAAACATCGCATCGAGCGAGCACGTACTCGGATGGAAGCCGGTCTTGTCGATCAGGATGATC
TGGACGAAGAGCATCAGGGGCTCGCGCCAGCCGAACTGTTCGCCAGGCTCAAGGCGCGCATGCCCGACGG
CGAGGATCTCGTCGTGACCCATGGCGATGCCTGCTTGCCGAATATCATGGTGGAAAATGGCCGCTTTTCT
GGATTCATCGACTGTGGCCGGCTGGGTGTGGCGGACCGCTATCAGGACATAGCGTTGGCTACCCGTGATA
TTGCTGAAGAGCTTGGCGGCGAATGGGCTGACCGCTTCCTCGTGCTTTACGGTATCGCCGCTCCCGATTC
GCAGCGCATCGCCTTCTATCGCCTTCTTGACGAGTTCTTCTGAGCGGGACTCTGGGGTTCGAAATGACCG
ACCAAGCGACGCCCAACCTGCCATCACGAGATTTCGATTCCACCGCCGCCTTCTATGAAAGGTTGGGCTT
CGGAATCGTTTTCCGGGACGCCGGCTGGATGATCCTCCAGCGCGGGGATCTCATGCTGGAGTTCTTCGCC
CACCCCAACTTGTTTATTGCAGCTTATAATGGTTACAAATAAAGCAATAGCATCACAAATTTCACAAATA
AAGCATTTTTTTCACTGCATTCTAGTTGTGGTTTGTCCAAACTCATCAATGTATCTTATCATGTCTGTAT
ACCGTCGACCTCTAGCTAGAGCTTGGCGTAATCATGGTCATAGCTGTTTCCTGTGTGAAATTGTTATCCG
CTCACAATTCCACACAACATACGAGCCGGAAGCATAAAGTGTAAAGCCTGGGGTGCCTAATGAGTGAGCT
AACTCACATTAATTGCGTTGCGCTCACTGCCCGCTTTCCAGTCGGGAAACCTGTCGTGCCAGCTGCATTA
ATGAATCGGCCAACGCGCGGGGAGAGGCGGTTTGCGTATTGGGCGCTCTTCCGCTTCCTCGCTCACTGAC
TCGCTGCGCTCGGTCGTTCGGCTGCGGCGAGCGGTATCAGCTCACTCAAAGGCGGTAATACGGTTATCCA
CAGAATCAGGGGATAACGCAGGAAAGAACATGTGAGCAAAAGGCCAGCAAAAGGCCAGGAACCGTAAAAA
GGCCGCGTTGCTGGCGTTTTTCCATAGGCTCCGCCCCCCTGACGAGCATCACAAAAATCGACGCTCAAGT
CAGAGGTGGCGAAACCCGACAGGACTATAAAGATACCAGGCGTTTCCCCCTGGAAGCTCCCTCGTGCGCT
CTCCTGTTCCGACCCTGCCGCTTACCGGATACCTGTCCGCCTTTCTCCCTTCGGGAAGCGTGGCGCTTTC
TCATAGCTCACGCTGTAGGTATCTCAGTTCGGTGTAGGTCGTTCGCTCCAAGCTGGGCTGTGTGCACGAA
CCCCCCGTTCAGCCCGACCGCTGCGCCTTATCCGGTAACTATCGTCTTGAGTCCAACCCGGTAAGACACG
ACTTATCGCCACTGGCAGCAGCCACTGGTAACAGGATTAGCAGAGCGAGGTATGTAGGCGGTGCTACAGA
GTTCTTGAAGTGGTGGCCTAACTACGGCTACACTAGAAGAACAGTATTTGGTATCTGCGCTCTGCTGAAG
CCAGTTACCTTCGGAAAAAGAGTTGGTAGCTCTTGATCCGGCAAACAAACCACCGCTGGTAGCGGTGGTT
TTTTTGTTTGCAAGCAGCAGATTACGCGCAGAAAAAAAGGATCTCAAGAAGATCCTTTGATCTTTTCTAC
GGGGTCTGACGCTCAGTGGAACGAAAACTCACGTTAAGGGATTTTGGTCATGAGATTATCAAAAAGGATC
TTCACCTAGATCCTTTTAAATTAAAAATGAAGTTTTAAATCAATCTAAAGTATATATGAGTAAACTTGGT
CTGACAGTTACCAATGCTTAATCAGTGAGGCACCTATCTCAGCGATCTGTCTATTTCGTTCATCCATAGT
TGCCTGACTCCCCGTCGTGTAGATAACTACGATACGGGAGGGCTTACCATCTGGCCCCAGTGCTGCAATG
ATACCGCGAGACCCACGCTCACCGGCTCCAGATTTATCAGCAATAAACCAGCCAGCCGGAAGGGCCGAGC
GCAGAAGTGGTCCTGCAACTTTATCCGCCTCCATCCAGTCTATTAATTGTTGCCGGGAAGCTAGAGTAAG
TAGTTCGCCAGTTAATAGTTTGCGCAACGTTGTTGCCATTGCTACAGGCATCGTGGTGTCACGCTCGTCG
TTTGGTATGGCTTCATTCAGCTCCGGTTCCCAACGATCAAGGCGAGTTACATGATCCCCCATGTTGTGCA
AAAAAGCGGTTAGCTCCTTCGGTCCTCCGATCGTTGTCAGAAGTAAGTTGGCCGCAGTGTTATCACTCAT
GGTTATGGCAGCACTGCATAATTCTCTTACTGTCATGCCATCCGTAAGATGCTTTTCTGTGACTGGTGAG
TACTCAACCAAGTCATTCTGAGAATAGTGTATGCGGCGACCGAGTTGCTCTTGCCCGGCGTCAATACGGG
ATAATACCGCGCCACATAGCAGAACTTTAAAAGTGCTCATCATTGGAAAACGTTCTTCGGGGCGAAAACT
CTCAAGGATCTTACCGCTGTTGAGATCCAGTTCGATGTAACCCACTCGTGCACCCAACTGATCTTCAGCA
TCTTTTACTTTCACCAGCGTTTCTGGGTGAGCAAAAACAGGAAGGCAAAATGCCGCAAAAAAGGGAATAA
GGGCGACACGGAAATGTTGAATACTCATACTCTTCCTTTTTCAATATTATTGAAGCATTTATCAGGGTTA
TTGTCTCATGAGCGGATACATATTTGAATGTATTTAGAAAAATAAACAAATAGGGGTTCCGCGCACATTT
CCCCGAAAAGTGCCACCTGACGTC
Features (pLannotate 1.2.2; 22 found; start..end, strand, type, name):
     28..80      -  misc_feature   bom (fragment): basis of mobility region from pBR322
    235..614     +  enhancer       CMV enhancer: human cytomegalovirus immediate early enhancer
    615..818     +  promoter       CMV promoter: human cytomegalovirus (CMV) immediate early promoter
    814..847     +  LTR            5' LTR (truncated) (fragment): truncated 5' long terminal repeat (LTR) from HIV-1
    863..881     +  promoter       T7 promoter: promoter for bacteriophage T7 RNA polymerase
   3944..5104    +  CDS            Adarb1 (fragment): RED1_RAT - Also known as Red1. Experimental evidence at protein level: Swiss-Prot protein existence level 1. Catalyzes the hydrolytic deamination of adenosine to inosine in double-stranded RNA (dsRNA) referred to as A-to-I RNA editing. This may affect gene expression and function in a number of ways that include mRNA translation by changing codons and hence the amino acid sequence of proteins; pre-mRNA splicing by altering splice site recognition sequences; RNA stability by changing sequences involved in nuclease recognition; genetic stability in the case of RNA virus genomes by changing seque
   5111..5176    +  CDS            3xFLAG: three tandem FLAG® epitope tags, followed by an enterokinase cleavage site
   5264..5971    +  CDS            mCherry: mCherry is a basic (constitutively fluorescent) red fluorescent protein published in 2004, derived from Discosoma sp.. It is reported to be a very rapidly-maturing monomer with low acid sensitivity.
   6019..6243    +  polyA_signal   bGH poly(A) signal: bovine growth hormone polyadenylation signal
   6247..6268    +  promoter       SV40 promoter (fragment): SV40 enhancer and early promoter
   6289..6717    +  rep_origin     f1 ori (sequence partly withheld): f1 bacteriophage origin of replication; arrow indicates direction of (+) strand synthesis
   6731..7060    +  promoter       SV40 promoter: SV40 enhancer and early promoter
   7127..7918    +  CDS            neo: KKA2_KLEPN - Also known as kan, nptII. Experimental evidence at protein level: Swiss-Prot protein existence level 1. Resistance to kanamycin, neomycin, paromomycin, ribostamycin, butirosin and gentamicin B. From Klebsiella pneumoniae.
   7942..8100    +  CDS            ble (fragment): BLE_KLEPN - Experimental evidence at protein level: Swiss-Prot protein existence level 1. Binding protein with a strong affinity to the bleomycin family of antibiotics. Binds to CL990; an antimitotic-antibiotic compound. From Klebsiella pneumoniae.
   8095..8216    +  polyA_signal   SV40 poly(A) signal: SV40 polyadenylation signal
   8289..8305    -  protein_bind   lac operator: The lac repressor binds to the lac operator to inhibit transcription in E. coli. This inhibition can be relieved by adding lactose or isopropyl-β-D-thiogalactopyranoside (IPTG). lac repressor encoded by lacI
   8313..8343    -  promoter       lac promoter: promoter for the E. coli lac operon
   8358..8379    -  protein_bind   CAP binding site: CAP binding activates transcription in the presence of cAMP. E. coli catabolite activator protein
   8392..8484    -  CDS            lacI (fragment): lac repressor; lacI; The lac repressor binds to the lac operator to inhibit transcription in E. coli. This inhibition can be relieved by adding lactose or isopropyl-β-D-thiogalactopyranoside (IPTG).
   8667..9255    -  rep_origin     ori: high-copy-number ColE1/pMB1/pBR322/pUC origin of replication
   9426..10286   -  CDS            AmpR: β-lactamase; bla; confers resistance to ampicillin, carbenicillin, and related antibiotics
  10287..10391   -  promoter       AmpR promoter: bla
