[The description below was written by a language model from this plasmid's Addgene catalogue record and pLannotate feature annotations shown in this document.]
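Description:
TC1092 is a 10.4 kb mammalian expression plasmid for programmable A-to-I RNA base editing, listed with a pUC57 backbone. It is propagated in E. coli through a high-copy ColE1/pUC-type origin with ampicillin resistance (AmpR under its own bla promoter). It also carries an f1 phage origin and remnants of a lac promoter/operator region. For selection in mammalian cells, an SV40 early promoter drives a neomycin phosphotransferase gene terminated by an SV40 poly(A) signal, which allows G418 selection of stable transfectants.

The payload is expressed from the human CMV immediate-early enhancer and promoter, with a T7 promoter just downstream. According to the catalogue entry, the insert is a catalytically dead RfxCas13d (CasRx) flanked by nuclear localisation signals and fused to the deaminase domain of human ADAR2 carrying the hyperactive E488Q mutation. The automated annotation does not label the Cas13d portion, which presumably occupies the roughly 3 kb unannotated stretch between the T7 promoter and the deaminase. It detects the ADAR domain only through homology to the rat Adarb1 protein, whereas the catalogue describes it as human. A 3xFLAG epitope follows the deaminase for detection, then an mCherry coding sequence and a bGH polyadenylation signal. The record does not state how mCherry is joined to the editor, whether as a direct fusion or through a linker or self-cleaving peptide in the short gap between them, but it serves as a red fluorescent marker of expressing cells.

When a Cas13d guide RNA is supplied separately, the inactive Cas13d brings the deaminase to a chosen transcript so that a target adenosine is converted to inosine without cleaving the RNA. The plasmid comes from work developing the REPAIRx RNA editor.
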