Addgene plasmid #164879: TC1092
Purpose: CMV-dcas13d-NLS-ADARdd- mCherry
Depositing lab: Tian Chi. Publication: REPAIRx, a specific yet highly efficient programmable A > I RNA base editor. Liu Y, Mao S, Huang S, Li Y, Chen Y, Di M, Huang X, Lv J, Wang X, Ge J, Shen S, Zhang X, Liu D, Huang X, Chi T. EMBO J. 2020 Nov 16;39(22):e104748. doi: 10.15252/embj.2020104748. Epub 2020 Oct 15. PubMed 33058207.
Backbone
  Vector backbone: puc57
  Vector type: Mammalian Expression, CRISPR
  Selectable markers: Neomycin (select with G418)
Growth in bacteria
  Bacterial resistance: Ampicillin, 100 μg/mL
  Growth temperature: 37°C
  Growth strain: NEB Stable
  Copy number: High Copy
Gene/Insert
  Gene/Insert name: dcas13d-ADARdd (alt name: CasRx (NLS-RfxCas13d-NLS) with hADAR2dd (E488Q))
  Species: Other
  Promoter: CMV
  Cloning method: Gibson Cloning
  Sequencing primers: 5′ n/a
Terms and licenses: Academic/Nonprofit Terms; Industry Terms: Not Available to Industry
How to cite: TC1092 was a gift from Tian Chi (Addgene plasmid # 164879 ; http://n2t.net/addgene:164879 ; RRID:Addgene_164879)
